Addgene plasmid #134168: pJM149
Purpose: Retroviral plasmid expressing GFP - Nde1
Depositing lab: Iain Cheeseman. Depositing organization: Whitehead Institute for Biomedical Research. Publication: Nde1 promotes diverse dynein functions through differential interactions and exhibits an isoform-specific proteasome association. Monda JK, Cheeseman IM. Mol Biol Cell. 2018 Sep 15;29(19):2336-2345. doi: 10.1091/mbc.E18-07-0418. Epub 2018 Jul 19. PubMed 30024347.
Backbone
  Vector backbone: pJAG98 (pBABEblast)
  Vector type: Mammalian Expression, Retroviral
Growth in bacteria
  Bacterial resistance: Ampicillin, 100 μg/mL
  Growth temperature: 37°C
  Growth strain: NEB Stable
  Copy number: High Copy
Gene/Insert
  Gene/Insert name: Nde1_SSSC E118A R129A E. coli codon optimized (CRISPR/Cas9 hardened)
  Species: H. sapiens (human)
  Mutation: SSSC E118A R129A, E. coli codon optimized, CRISPR/Cas9 hardened
  Entrez Gene: NDE1 (a.k.a. HOM-TES-87, LIS4, MHAC, NDE, NUDE, NUDE1)
  Tag / fusion protein: GFP (C terminal on insert)
  Cloning method: Restriction Enzyme; 5′ cloning site unknown (unknown if destroyed); 3′ cloning site unknown (unknown if destroyed)
Terms and licenses: Academic/Nonprofit Terms; Industry Terms: Not Available to Industry
How to cite: pJM149 was a gift from Iain Cheeseman (Addgene plasmid # 134168 ; http://n2t.net/addgene:134168 ; RRID:Addgene_134168)
