[The description below was written by a language model from this plasmid's Addgene catalogue record and pLannotate feature annotations shown in this document.]
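Description:
pJM149 is a Moloney murine leukemia virus-based retroviral expression plasmid built on pJAG98, a pBABEblast derivative, for stable delivery of a GFP-tagged human NDE1 variant into mammalian cells. It is maintained in E. coli through a high-copy ColE1/pUC-type origin and the β-lactamase gene for ampicillin selection. The viral portion consists of a 5′ LTR, a Ψ packaging signal that continues into a truncated, start-codon-less gag segment (which improves packaging of the genomic RNA), and a 3′ LTR. When the plasmid is supplied to a packaging cell line, the region between the LTRs is encapsidated and integrates into target cells.

No separate internal promoter is annotated upstream of the fusion gene, so, as in pBABE vectors generally, it is presumably transcribed from the 5′ LTR. The open reading frame begins with EGFP, followed by a short linker region annotated with a TEV-site-containing tag fragment and an S-tag, and then the NDE1 coding sequence. The feature table therefore places GFP on the N-terminal side of NDE1, consistent with the stated purpose "GFP - Nde1", although the catalogue tag field lists it as C-terminal. According to the record, the insert is the "SSSC" form of NDE1 carrying E118A and R129A substitutions. It is E. coli codon optimized and thereby hardened against CRISPR/Cas9 targeting, so it can be expressed in cells where the endogenous gene is being cut. Downstream, an SV40 enhancer/early promoter drives blasticidin S deaminase for selection of transduced cells. The associated study concerns NDE1's interactions with dynein and isoform-specific behaviour, so the construct likely serves for localization, affinity purification or mutant replacement experiments. The record does not explain the functional effect of the two point mutations.
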