Features (pLannotate 1.2.2; 18 found; start..end, strand, type, name):
     87..503     +  CDS            gag (truncated): truncated Moloney murine leukemia virus (MMLV) gag gene lacking the start codon
    544..1260    +  CDS            EGFP: EGFP is a basic (constitutively fluorescent) green fluorescent protein published in 1996, derived from Aequorea victoria. It is reported to be a rapidly-maturing weak dimer with moderate acid sensitivity.
   1287..1305    +  misc_feature   MCS (fragment): pBluescript multiple cloning site
   1306..1325    +  CDS            capTEV™ (fragment): composite tag for in vivo biotinylation, TEV protease cleavage, and 6xHis tagging
   1339..1383    +  CDS            S-Tag: affinity and epitope tag derived from pancreatic ribonuclease A
   1408..2412    +  CDS            NDE1: NDE1_HUMAN - Also known as NUDE. Experimental evidence at protein level: Swiss-Prot protein existence level 1. Required for centrosome duplication and formation and function of the mitotic spindle. Essential for the development of the cerebral cortex. May regulate the production of neurons by controlling the orientation of the mitotic spindle during division of cortical neuronal progenitors of the proliferative ventricular zone of the brain. Orientation of the division plane perpendicular to the layers of the cortex gives rise to two proliferative neuronal progenitors whereas parallel orientat
   2416..2452    +  misc_feature   MCS (fragment): multiple cloning site
   2469..2553    +  CDS            large T antigen (fragment): large T antigen from SV40 (simian virus 40)
   2596..2925    +  promoter       SV40 promoter: SV40 enhancer and early promoter
   2933..3331    +  CDS            BSD: blasticidin S deaminase; Aspergillus terreus BSD; confers resistance to blasticidin
   3378..3499    +  LTR            3' LTR (ΔU3) (fragment): self-inactivating 3' long terminal repeat (LTR) from Moloney murine leukemia virus
   3500..3969    +  LTR            LTR: long terminal repeat from Moloney murine leukemia virus
   4035..4087    -  CDS            lacI (fragment): lac repressor; lacI; The lac repressor binds to the lac operator to inhibit transcription in E. coli. This inhibition can be relieved by adding lactose or isopropyl-β-D-thiogalactopyranoside (IPTG).
   4270..4858    -  rep_origin     ori: high-copy-number ColE1/pMB1/pBR322/pUC origin of replication
   5018..5878    -  CDS            AmpR: β-lactamase; bla; confers resistance to ampicillin, carbenicillin, and related antibiotics
   5879..5983    -  promoter       AmpR promoter: bla
   6014..6483    +  LTR            LTR: long terminal repeat from Moloney murine leukemia virus
   6607..20      +  misc_feature   MESV Ψ (fragment) (across the origin): packaging signal of murine embryonic stem cell virus
>Addgene plasmid #134168 | pJM149 | addgene full sequence | sequence record 271754 | Addgene NGS Result
GCCGCGCGTCTTGTCTGCTGCAGCGCTGCAGCATCGTTCTGTGTTGTCTCTGTCTGACTGTGTTTCTGTA
TTTGTCTGAAAATTAGGGCCAGACTGTTACCACTCCCTTAAGTTTGACCTTAGGTCACTGGAAAGATGTC
GAGCGGATCGCTCACAACCAGTCGGTAGATGTCAAGAAGAGACGTTGGGTTACCTTCTGCTCTGCAGAAT
GGCCAACCTTTAACGTCGGATGGCCGCGAGACGGCACCTTTAACCGAGACCTCATCACCCAGGTTAAGAT
CAAGGTCTTTTCACCTGGCCCGCATGGACACCCAGACCAGGTCCCCTACATCGTGACCTGGGAAGCCTTG
GCTTTTGACCCCCCTCCCTGGGTCAAGCCCTTTGTACACCCTAAGCCTCCGCCTCCTCTTCCTCCATCCG
CCCCGTCTCTCCCCCTTGAACCTCCTCGTTCGACCCCGCCTCGATCCTCCCTTTATCCAGCCCTCACTCC
TTCTCTAGGCGCCGGCCGGATCCCAGTGTGGTGGTACGCTACCGGTCGCCACCATGGTGAGCAAGGGCGA
GGAGCTGTTCACCGGGGTGGTGCCCATCCTGGTCGAGCTGGACGGCGACGTAAACGGCCACAAGTTCAGC
GTGTCCGGCGAGGGCGAGGGCGATGCCACCTACGGCAAGCTGACCCTGAAGTTCATCTGCACCACCGGCA
AGCTGCCCGTGCCCTGGCCCACCCTCGTGACCACCCTGACCTACGGCGTGCAGTGCTTCAGCCGCTACCC
CGACCACATGAAGCAGCACGACTTCTTCAAGTCCGCCATGCCCGAAGGCTACGTCCAGGAGCGCACCATC
TTCTTCAAGGACGACGGCAACTACAAGACCCGCGCCGAGGTGAAGTTCGAGGGCGACACCCTGGTGAACC
GCATCGAGCTGAAGGGCATCGACTTCAAGGAGGACGGCAACATCCTGGGGCACAAGCTGGAGTACAACTA
CAACAGCCACAACGTCTATATCATGGCCGACAAGCAGAAGAACGGCATCAAGGTGAACTTCAAGATCCGC
CACAACATCGAGGACGGCAGCGTGCAGCTCGCCGACCACTACCAGCAGAACACCCCCATCGGCGACGGCC
CCGTGCTGCTGCCCGACAACCACTACCTGAGCACCCAGTCCGCCCTGAGCAAAGACCCCAACGAGAAGCG
CGATCACATGGTCCTGCTGGAGTTCGTGACCGCCGCCGGGATCACTCTCGGCATGGACGAGCTGTACAAG
TCCGGAGGGGATCGGTGGAGCTCCACCGGTGGCGGCCGCTCTAGAGAGAATCTTTATTTTCAGGGCGCCG
CCAAATTCAAAGAAACCGCTGCTGCTAAATTCGAACGCCAGCACATGGACAGCGGAGGTGGAGGTACTAG
TCTCGAGATGGAAGATAGCGGCAAAACCTTCAGCAGCGAAGAAGAAGAGGCGAATTACTGGAAGGACCTG
GCCATGACCTACAAGCAGCGTGCCGAAAATACCCAGGAAGAACTGCGCGAATTTCAAGAGGGGAGCCGCG
AATATGAGGCCGAGCTGGAAACACAGCTGCAGCAGATCGAGACACGCAATCGCGATCTGCTGAGCGAAAA
TAACCGCCTGCGCATGGAACTGGAAACAATTAAAGAGAAATTCGAGGTGCAGCATAGCGAGGGCTATCGC
CAAATTAGCGCCCTGGAGGATGATCTGGCCCAGACCAAAGCCATCAAAGATCAGCTGCAGAAATACATTC
GCGAGCTGGCCCAGGCAAATGATGATCTGGAACGCGCCAAAGCCGCCACCATTATGAGTCTGGAGGACTT
TGAGCAGCGTCTGAACCAGGCAATTGAGCGCAATGCCTTCCTGGAAAGCGAATTAGATGAGAAAGAGAAT
CTGTTAGAGAGTGTGCAGCGCCTGAAAGACGAAGCCCGTGACCTGCGCCAGGAGCTGGCAGTGCAGCAGA
AGCAAGAAAAGCCGCGCACCCCGATGCCGAGTAGTGTTGAAGCAGAACGTACCGATACCGCAGTGCAAGC
CACCGGCAGCGTTCCGAGTACACCGATTGCCCATCGCGGCCCGAGTAGCAGTCTGAATACCCCGGGCAGC
TTTCGTCGTGGTCTGGATGATAGCACCGGTGGCACACCGTTAACACCGGCCGCCCGTATTAGCGCCCTGA
ATATTGTGGGCGATCTGCTGCGCAAAGTGGGCGCACTGGAGAGTAAACTGGCCAGTTGCCGCAACCTGGT
GTATGATCAGAGCCCGAATCGTACAGGTGGTCCGGCAAGCGGCCGCAGTAGTAAAAATCGTGATGGCGGC
GAACGCCGTCCGAGTAGTACCAGCGTTCCGCTGGGCGACAAAGGCCTGGATACCAGCTGCCGTTGGCTGA
GCAAAAGCACCACCCGCAGCAGTAGCAGTTGTTAAGAATTCTGCAGTCGACGGTACCGCGGGCCCGGGAT
CCACCGGATCTAGATAACTGATCATAATCAGCCATACCACATTTGTAGAGGTTTTACTTGCTTTAAAAAA
CCTCCCACACCTCCCCCTGAACCTGAAACATAAAATGAATGCAATTCGCCAGCACAGTGGTCGACCCTGT
GGAATGTGTGTCAGTTAGGGTGTGGAAAGTCCCCAGGCTCCCCAGCAGGCAGAAGTATGCAAAGCATGCA
TCTCAATTAGTCAGCAACCAGGTGTGGAAAGTCCCCAGGCTCCCCAGCAGGCAGAAGTATGCAAAGCATG
CATCTCAATTAGTCAGCAACCATAGTCCCGCCCCTAACTCCGCCCATCCCGCCCCTAACTCCGCCCAGTT
CCGCCCATTCTCCGCCCCATGGCTGACTAATTTTTTTTATTTATGCAGAGGCCGAGGCCGCCTCGGCCTC
TGAGCTATTCCAGAAGTAGTGAGGAGGCTTTTTTGGAGGCCTAGGCTTTTGCAAAAAGCTTCATGGCCAA
GCCTTTGTCTCAAGAAGAATCCACCCTCATTGAAAGAGCAACGGCTACAATCAACAGCATCCCCATCTCT
GAAGACTACAGCGTCGCCAGCGCAGCTCTCTCTAGCGACGGCCGCATCTTCACTGGTGTCAATGTATATC
ATTTTACTGGGGGACCTTGTGCAGAACTCGTGGTGCTGGGCACTGCTGCTGCTGCGGCAGCTGGCAACCT
GACTTGTATCGTCGCGATCGGAAATGAGAACAGGGGCATCTTGAGCCCCTGCGGACGGTGCCGACAGGTG
CTTCTCGATCTGCATCCTGGGATCAAAGCCATAGTGAAGGACAGTGATGGACAGCCGACGGCAGTTGGGA
TTCGTGAATTGCTGCCCTCTGGTTATGTGTGGGAGGGCTAAGATCGATAAAATAAAAGATTTTATTTAGT
CTCCAGAAAAAGGGGGGAATGAAAGACCCCACCTGTAGGTTTGGCAAGCTAGCTTAAGTAACGCCATTTT
GCAAGGCATGGAAAAATACATAACTGAGAATAGAGAAGTTCAGATCAAGGTCAGGAACAGATGGAACAGC
TGAATATGGGCCAAACAGGATATCTGTGGTAAGCAGTTCCTGCCCCGGCTCAGGGCCAAGAACAGATGGA
ACAGCTGAATATGGGCCAAACAGGATATCTGTGGTAAGCAGTTCCTGCCCCGGCTCAGGGCCAAGAACAG
ATGGTCCCCAGATGCGGTCCAGCCCTCAGCAGTTTCTAGAGAACCATCAGATGTTTCCAGGGTGCCCCAA
GGACCTGAAATGACCCTGTGCCTTATTTGAACTAACCAATCAGTTCGCTTCTCGCTTCTGTTCGCGCGCT
TCTGCTCCCCGAGCTCAATAAAAGAGCCCACAACCCCTCACTCGGGGCGCCAGTCCTCCGATTGACTGAG
TCGCCCGGGTACCCGTGTATCCAATAAACCCTCTTGCAGTTGCATCCGACTTGTGGTCTCGCTGTTCCTT
GGGAGGGTCTCCTCTGAGTGATTGACTACCCGTCAGCGGGGGTCTTTCACATGCAGCATGTATCAAAATT
AATTTGGTTTTTTTTCTTAAGTATTTACATTAAATGGCCATAGTTGCATTAATGAATCGGCCAACGCGCG
GGGAGAGGCGGTTTGCGTATTGGGCGCTCTTCCGCTTCCTCGCTCACTGACTCGCTGCGCTCGGTCGTTC
GGCTGCGGCGAGCGGTATCAGCTCACTCAAAGGCGGTAATACGGTTATCCACAGAATCAGGGGATAACGC
AGGAAAGAACATGTGAGCAAAAGGCCAGCAAAAGGCCAGGAACCGTAAAAAGGCCGCGTTGCTGGCGTTT
TTCCATAGGCTCCGCCCCCCTGACGAGCATCACAAAAATCGACGCTCAAGTCAGAGGTGGCGAAACCCGA
CAGGACTATAAAGATACCAGGCGTTTCCCCCTGGAAGCTCCCTCGTGCGCTCTCCTGTTCCGACCCTGCC
GCTTACCGGATACCTGTCCGCCTTTCTCCCTTCGGGAAGCGTGGCGCTTTCTCATAGCTCACGCTGTAGG
TATCTCAGTTCGGTGTAGGTCGTTCGCTCCAAGCTGGGCTGTGTGCACGAACCCCCCGTTCAGCCCGACC
GCTGCGCCTTATCCGGTAACTATCGTCTTGAGTCCAACCCGGTAAGACACGACTTATCGCCACTGGCAGC
AGCCACTGGTAACAGGATTAGCAGAGCGAGGTATGTAGGCGGTGCTACAGAGTTCTTGAAGTGGTGGCCT
AACTACGGCTACACTAGAAGAACAGTATTTGGTATCTGCGCTCTGCTGAAGCCAGTTACCTTCGGAAAAA
GAGTTGGTAGCTCTTGATCCGGCAAACAAACCACCGCTGGTAGCGGTGGTTTTTTTGTTTGCAAGCAGCA
GATTACGCGCAGAAAAAAAGGATCTCAAGAAGATCCTTTGATCTTTTCTACGGGGTCTGACGCTCAGTGG
AACGAAAACTCACGTTAAGGGATTTTGGTCATGAGATTATCAAAAAGGATCTTCACCTAGATCCTTTTGC
GGCCGCAAATCAATCTAAAGTATATATGAGTAAACTTGGTCTGACAGTTACCAATGCTTAATCAGTGAGG
CACCTATCTCAGCGATCTGTCTATTTCGTTCATCCATAGTTGCCTGACTCCCCGTCGTGTAGATAACTAC
GATACGGGAGGGCTTACCATCTGGCCCCAGTGCTGCAATGATACCGCGAGACCCACGCTCACCGGCTCCA
GATTTATCAGCAATAAACCAGCCAGCCGGAAGGGCCGAGCGCAGAAGTGGTCCTGCAACTTTATCCGCCT
CCATCCAGTCTATTAATTGTTGCCGGGAAGCTAGAGTAAGTAGTTCGCCAGTTAATAGTTTGCGCAACGT
TGTTGCCATTGCTACAGGCATCGTGGTGTCACGCTCGTCGTTTGGTATGGCTTCATTCAGCTCCGGTTCC
CAACGATCAAGGCGAGTTACATGATCCCCCATGTTGTGCAAAAAAGCGGTTAGCTCCTTCGGTCCTCCGA
TCGTTGTCAGAAGTAAGTTGGCCGCAGTGTTATCACTCATGGTTATGGCAGCACTGCATAATTCTCTTAC
TGTCATGCCATCCGTAAGATGCTTTTCTGTGACTGGTGAGTACTCAACCAAGTCATTCTGAGAATAGTGT
ATGCGGCGACCGAGTTGCTCTTGCCCGGCGTCAATACGGGATAATACCGCGCCACATAGCAGAACTTTAA
AAGTGCTCATCATTGGAAAACGTTCTTCGGGGCGAAAACTCTCAAGGATCTTACCGCTGTTGAGATCCAG
TTCGATGTAACCCACTCGTGCACCCAACTGATCTTCAGCATCTTTTACTTTCACCAGCGTTTCTGGGTGA
GCAAAAACAGGAAGGCAAAATGCCGCAAAAAAGGGAATAAGGGCGACACGGAAATGTTGAATACTCATAC
TCTTCCTTTTTCAATATTATTGAAGCATTTATCAGGGTTATTGTCTCATGAGCGGATACATATTTGAATG
TATTTAGAAAAATAAACAAATAGGGGTTCCGCGCACATTTCCCCGAAAAGTGCCACCTGCAGCCTGAATA
TGGGCCAAACAGGATATCTGTGGTAAGCAGTTCCTGCCCCGGCTCAGGGCCAAGAACAGATGGAACAGCT
GAATATGGGCCAAACAGGATATCTGTGGTAAGCAGTTCCTGCCCCGGCTCAGGGCCAAGAACAGATGGTC
CCCAGATGCGGTCCAGCCCTCAGCAGTTTCTAGAGAACCATCAGATGTTTCCAGGGTGCCCCAAGGACCT
GAAATGACCCTGTGCCTTATTTGAACTAACCAATCAGTTCGCTTCTCGCTTCTGTTCGCGCGCTTCTGCT
CCCCGAGCTCAATAAAAGAGCCCACAACCCCTCACTCGGGGCGCCAGTCCTCCGATTGACTGAGTCGCCC
GGGTACCCGTGTATCCAATAAACCCTCTTGCAGTTGCATCCGACTTGTGGTCTCGCTGTTCCTTGGGAGG
GTCTCCTCTGAGTGATTGACTACCCGTCAGCGGGGGTCTTTCATTTGGGGGCTCGTCCGGGATCGGGAGA
CCCCTGCCCAGGGACCACCGACCCACCACCGGGAGGCAAGCTGGCCAGCAACTTATCTGTGTCTGTCCGA
TTGTCTAGTGTCTATGACTGATTTTATGCGCCTGCGTCGGTACTAGTTAGCTAACTAGCTCTGTATCTGG
CGGACCCGTGGTGGAACTGACGAGTTCTGAACACCCGGCCGCAACCCTGGGAGACGTCCCAGGGACTTTG
GGGGCCGTTTTTGTGGCCCGACCTGAGGAAGGGAGTCGATGTGGAATCCGACCCCGTCAGGATATGTGGT
TCTGGTAGGAGACGAGAACCTAAAACAGTTCCCGCCTCCGTCTGAATTTTTGCTTTCGGTTTGGAACCGA
A
